>Addgene plasmid #143139 | TFORF1602 | addgene full sequence | sequence record 397857 | Addgene NGS Result
TTAATGTAGTCTTATGCAATACTCTTGTAGTCTTGCAACATGGTAACGATGAGTTAGCAACATGCCTTAC
AAGGAGAGAAAAAGCACCGTGCATGCCGATTGGTGGAAGTAAGGTGGTACGATCGTGCCTTATTAGGAAG
GCAACAGACGGGTCTGACATGGATTGGACGAACCACTGAATTGCCGCATTGCAGAGATATTGTATTTAAG
TGCCTAGCTCGATACATAAACGGGTCTCTCTGGTTAGACCAGATCTGAGCCTGGGAGCTCTCTGGCTAAC
TAGGGAACCCACTGCTTAAGCCTCAATAAAGCTTGCCTTGAGTGCTTCAAGTAGTGTGTGCCCGTCTGTT
GTGTGACTCTGGTAACTAGAGATCCCTCAGACCCTTTTAGTCAGTGTGGAAAATCTCTAGCAGTGGCGCC
CGAACAGGGACTTGAAAGCGAAAGGGAAACCAGAGGAGCTCTCTCGACGCAGGACTCGGCTTGCTGAAGC
GCGCACGGCAAGAGGCGAGGGGCGGCGACTGGTGAGTACGCCAAAAATTTTGACTAGCGGAGGCTAGAAG
GAGAGAGATGGGTGCGAGAGCGTCAGTATTAAGCGGGGGAGAATTAGATCGCGATGGGAAAAAATTCGGT
TAAGGCCAGGGGGAAAGAAAAAATATAAATTAAAACATATAGTATGGGCAAGCAGGGAGCTAGAACGATT
CGCAGTTAATCCTGGCCTGTTAGAAACATCAGAAGGCTGTAGACAAATACTGGGACAGCTACAACCATCC
CTTCAGACAGGATCAGAAGAACTTAGATCATTATATAATACAGTAGCAACCCTCTATTGTGTGCATCAAA
GGATAGAGATAAAAGACACCAAGGAAGCTTTAGACAAGATAGAGGAAGAGCAAAACAAAAGTAAGACCAC
CGCACAGCAAGCGGCCGCTGATCTTCAGACCTGGAGGAGGAGATATGAGGGACAATTGGAGAAGTGAATT
ATATAAATATAAAGTAGTAAAAATTGAACCATTAGGAGTAGCACCCACCAAGGCAAAGAGAAGAGTGGTG
CAGAGAGAAAAAAGAGCAGTGGGAATAGGAGCTTTGTTCCTTGGGTTCTTGGGAGCAGCAGGAAGCACTA
TGGGCGCAGCGTCAATGACGCTGACGGTACAGGCCAGACAATTATTGTCTGGTATAGTGCAGCAGCAGAA
CAATTTGCTGAGGGCTATTGAGGCGCAACAGCATCTGTTGCAACTCACAGTCTGGGGCATCAAGCAGCTC
CAGGCAAGAATCCTGGCTGTGGAAAGATACCTAAAGGATCAACAGCTCCTGGGGATTTGGGGTTGCTCTG
GAAAACTCATTTGCACCACTGCTGTGCCTTGGAATGCTAGTTGGAGTAATAAATCTCTGGAACAGATTTG
GAATCACACGACCTGGATGGAGTGGGACAGAGAAATTAACAATTACACAAGCTTAATACACTCCTTAATT
GAAGAATCGCAAAACCAGCAAGAAAAGAATGAACAAGAATTATTGGAATTAGATAAATGGGCAAGTTTGT
GGAATTGGTTTAACATAACAAATTGGCTGTGGTATATAAAATTATTCATAATGATAGTAGGAGGCTTGGT
AGGTTTAAGAATAGTTTTTGCTGTACTTTCTATAGTGAATAGAGTTAGGCAGGGATATTCACCATTATCG
TTTCAGACCCACCTCCCAACCCCGAGGGGACCCATGCATTGCATCTCAATTAGTCAGCAACCAGGTGTGG
AAAGTCCCCAGGCTCCCCAGCAGGCAGAAGTATGCAAAGCATGCGTCTCAATTAGTCAGCAACCATAGTC
CCGCCCCTAACTCCGCCCATCCCGCCCCTAACTCCGCCCAGTTCCGCCCATTCTCCGCCCCATGGCTGAC
TAATTTTTTTTATTTATGCAGAGGCCGAGGCCGCCTCGGCCTCTGAGCTATTCCAGAAGTAGTGAGGAGG
CTTTTTTGGAGGCCTAGGCTTTTGCAAAAAGCTTTCTAGAGGTACCACCGGAGCTTACCATGACCGAGTA
CAAGCCCACGGTGCGCCTCGCCACCCGCGACGACGTCCCCAGGGCCGTACGCACCCTCGCCGCCGCGTTC
GCCGACTACCCCGCCACGCGCCACACCGTCGATCCGGACCGCCACATCGAGCGGGTCACCGAGCTGCAAG
AACTCTTCCTCACGCGCGTCGGGCTCGACATCGGCAAGGTGTGGGTCGCGGACGACGGCGCCGCCGTGGC
GGTCTGGACCACGCCGGAGAGCGTCGAAGCGGGGGCGGTGTTCGCCGAGATCGGCCCGCGCATGGCCGAG
TTGAGCGGTTCCCGGCTGGCCGCGCAGCAACAGATGGAAGGCCTCCTGGCGCCGCACCGGCCCAAGGAGC
CCGCGTGGTTCCTGGCCACCGTCGGCGTCTCGCCCGACCACCAGGGCAAGGGTCTGGGCAGCGCCGTCGT
GCTCCCCGGAGTGGAGGCGGCCGAGCGCGCCGGGGTGCCCGCCTTCCTGGAGACCTCCGCGCCCCGCAAC
CTCCCCTTCTACGAGCGGCTCGGCTTCACCGTCACCGCCGACGTCGAGGTGCCCGAAGGACCGCGCACCT
GGTGCATGACCCGCAAGCCCGGTGCCAGTTAACGAATTCTAGATCTTGAGACAAATGGCAGTATTCATCC
ACAATTTTAAAAGAAAAGGGGGGATTGGGGGGTACAGTGCAGGGGAAAGAATAGTAGACATAATAGCAAC
AGACATACAAACTAAAGAATTACAAAAACAAATTACAAAAATTCAAAATTTTCGGGTTTATTACAGGGAC
AGCAGAGATCCACTTTGGCGCCGGCTCGAGGCCTGCAGGTGCAAAGATGGATAAAGTTTTAAACAGAGAG
GAATCTTTGCAGCTAATGGACCTTCTAGGTCTTGAAAGGAGTGGGAATTGGCTCCGGTGCCCGTCAGTGG
GCAGAGCGCACATCGCCCACAGTCCCCGAGAAGTTGGGGGGAGGGGTCGGCAATTGAACCGGTGCCTAGA
GAAGGTGGCGCGGGGTAAACTGGGAAAGTGATGTCGTGTACTGGCTCCGCCTTTTTCCCGAGGGTGGGGG
AGAACCGTATATAAGTGCAGTAGTCGCCGTGAACGTTCTTTTTCGCAACGGGTTTGCCGCCAGAACACAG
GTAAGTGCCGTGTGTGGTTCCCGCGGGCCTGGCCTCTTTACGGGTTATGGCCCTTGCGTGCCTTGAATTA
CTTCCACCTGGCTGCAGTACGTGATTCTTGATCCCGAGCTTCGGGTTGGAAGTGGGTGGGAGAGTTCGAG
GCCTTGCGCTTAAGGAGCCCCTTCGCCTCGTGCTTGAGTTGAGGCCTGGCCTGGGCGCTGGGGCCGCCGC
GTGCGAATCTGGTGGCACCTTCGCGCCTGTCTCGCTGCTTTCGATAAGTCTCTAGCCATTTAAAATTTTT
GATGACCTGCTGCGACGCTTTTTTTCTGGCAAGATAGTCTTGTAAATGCGGGCCAAGATCTGCACACTGG
TATTTCGGTTTTTGGGGCCGCGGGCGGCGACGGGGCCCGTGCGTCCCAGCGCACATGTTCGGCGAGGCGG
GGCCTGCGAGCGCGGCCACCGAGAATCGGACGGGGGTAGTCTCAAGCTGGCCGGCCTGCTCTGGTGCCTG
GCCTCGCGCCGCCGTGTATCGCCCCGCCCTGGGCGGCAAGGCTGGCCCGGTCGGCACCAGTTGCGTGAGC
GGAAAGATGGCCGCTTCCCGGCCCTGCTGCAGGGAGCTCAAAATGGAGGACGCGGCGCTCGGGAGAGCGG
GCGGGTGAGTCACCCACACAAAGGAAAAGGGCCTTTCCGTCCTCAGCCGTCGCTTCATGTGACTCCACGG
AGTACCGGGCGCCGTCCAGGCACCTCGATTAGTTCTCGAGCTTTTGGAGTACGTCGTCTTTAGGTTGGGG
GGAGGGGTTTTATGCGATGGAGTTTCCCCACACTGAGTGGGTGGAGACTGAAGTTAGGCCAGCTTGGCAC
TTGATGTAATTCTCCTTGGAATTTGCCCTTTTTGAGTTTGGATCTTGGTTCATTCTCAAGCCTCAGACAG
TGGTTCAAAGTTTTTTTCTTCCATTTCAGGTGTCGTGAGGCTAGCACCGCCACCATGGCGGCGGCCGAGC
TGACGGCCCCGGCCCAGGGCATTGTGACCTTTGAGGACGTGGCTGTTTACTTCTCCTGGAAGGAGTGGGG
TCTTCTTGATGAGGCTCAGAAATGCCTGTACCACGATGTGATGCTGGAGAACTTGACACTTACAACCTCC
CTGGGTGGTTCTGGAGCAGGGGATGAGGAGGCACCTTATCAGCAGAGCACTTCTCCACAGCGGGTGTCAC
AGGTTAGGATTCCTAAGGCCCTTCCTTCTCCCCAGAAGACCAACCCCTGTGAGATATGTGGCCCAGTCTT
GAGACAGATTTTGCACTTGGTTGAACACCAAGGAACACACCATGGTCAGAAACTGTATACAGACGGGGCA
TGTAGGAAACAATTACAATTTACTGCATACCTTCATCAGCACCAGAAGCAGCATGTTGGACAGAAACACT
TCAGAAGCAATGGGGGCAGAGACATGTTTTTGAGCAGCTGCACATTTGAAGTATCTGGGAAGCCCTTCAC
TTGCAAGGAGGTTGGGAAGGATTTCCTGGTGAGATCAAGATTTCTTCAGCAACAGGCTGCTCACACCAGA
AAGAAGTCAAACAGAACCAAGAGTGCAGTGGCCTTTCACAGTGTAAAAAATCATTACAACTGGGGAGAAT
GTGTGAAAGCTTTCAGCTACAAACATGTACGTGTTCAGCACCAGGGAGACCTCATTAGGGAAAGATCTTA
CATGTGCAGTGAATGTGGGAAATCTTTTAGCACAAGCTGTAGCCTCAGTGATCATTTGAGAGTTCACACT
TCAGAAAAGCCTTATACATGTGGAGAATGTGGGAAATCCTATAGGCAAAGCTCTAGCCTTATTACGCACC
GAAGAATTCACACTGGAGTAAGACCTCATCAATGTGATGAATGTGGAAAATTATTTAACAGGAAGTATGA
CCTTCTTATACATCAGAGAGTTCATACTGGAGAAAGGCCTTACAAGTGCAGTGAATGTGGGAAATCCTTT
AGCCATAGCTCTAGCCTCATTACACACCAGAGAATTCATACTGGAATGAGGCCTTATGAGTGCAGTGAAT
GTGGGAAATCTTTTATCCATAGTTCTAGCCTTATTACACACCAGAGAGTTCACACTGGTACAAGGCCTTA
TATGTGCAGTGAATGTGGGAAATCCTTTAGCCAGAGCTGTCACCTCATTAAACACCGGAGACTTCACATT
GGAGAAGGGCCTTATGAGTGTAGTGAATGTGGGAAATTGTTTACTTATAGATCTCGTTTCTTCCAACACC
AGAGAGTTCATACTGGAGTAAGATCTCATGAATGTCATGAATGTGGAAAATTATTTAGCAGGAAATTTGA
CCTCATTGTACATGAGAGAGTTCACACAGGAGAAAGGCCATATGAGTGCAGTGAATGTGGAAAATCCTTT
ACCTGTAAATCCTACCTCATCTCACACTGGAAAGTTCATACTGGAGCAAGGCCTTATGAATGTGGGGAGT
GTGGGAAATCATTTACTCATAGCTCTACGCTCCTTCAACACCAGAGAGTTCACACTGGAGAAAGGCCTTA
TGAGTGCAATGAATGTGGGAAGTTTTTTAGCCAGAGCTCCAGCCTCATTAGACATAGGAGAAGTCACACC
GGAGAAAGGCCTTATGAGTGCAGTGAGTGTTGGAAATCCTTTAGTAACCACTCTAGCCTCGTTAAACACC
GAAGAGTTCATACCGGAGAAAGGCCTTATGAATGCAGTGAATGTGGAAAATCCTTTAGCCAGAGCTCTAA
CCTCACTAATCACCAGCGAATTCACAGTGGGGAAAGGCCTTATGAGTGTAGTGACTGTGGAAAATTTTTT
ACCTTCAACTCCAACCTCCTAAAACATCAGAACGTTCACAAGGGATAGTAATGAACTAGTCCGTAACTTG
AAAGTATTTCGATTTCTTGGCTTTATATATCTTGTGGAAAGGACGAGTCTCAGTCCAGTAGGATGTCCTA
ACGCGTTAAGTCGACAATCAACCTCTGGATTACAAAATTTGTGAAAGATTGACTGGTATTCTTAACTATG
TTGCTCCTTTTACGCTATGTGGATACGCTGCTTTAATGCCTTTGTATCATGCTATTGCTTCCCGTATGGC
TTTCATTTTCTCCTCCTTGTATAAATCCTGGTTGCTGTCTCTTTATGAGGAGTTGTGGCCCGTTGTCAGG
CAACGTGGCGTGGTGTGCACTGTGTTTGCTGACGCAACCCCCACTGGTTGGGGCATTGCCACCACCTGTC
AGCTCCTTTCCGGGACTTTCGCTTTCCCCCTCCCTATTGCCACGGCGGAACTCATCGCCGCCTGCCTTGC
CCGCTGCTGGACAGGGGCTCGGCTGTTGGGCACTGACAATTCCGTGGTGTTGTCGGGGAAATCATCGTCC
TTTCCTTGGCTGCTCGCCTGTGTTGCCACCTGGATTCTGCGCGGGACGTCCTTCTGCTACGTCCCTTCGG
CCCTCAATCCAGCGGACCTTCCTTCCCGCGGCCTGCTGCCGGCTCTGCGGCCTCTTCCGCGTCTTCGCCT
TCGCCCTCAGACGAGTCGGATCTCCCTTTGGGCCGCCTCCCCGCGTCGACTTTAAGACCAATGACTTACA
AGGCAGCTGTAGATCTTAGCCACTTTTTAAAAGAAAAGGGGGGACTGGAAGGGCTAATTCACTCCCAACG
AAGACAAGATCTGCTTTTTGCTTGTACTGGGTCTCTCTGGTTAGACCAGATCTGAGCCTGGGAGCTCTCT
GGCTAACTAGGGAACCCACTGCTTAAGCCTCAATAAAGCTTGCCTTGAGTGCTTCAAGTAGTGTGTGCCC
GTCTGTTGTGTGACTCTGGTAACTAGAGATCCCTCAGACCCTTTTAGTCAGTGTGGAAAATCTCTAGCAG
TACGTATAGTAGTTCATGTCATCTTATTATTCAGTATTTATAACTTGCAAAGAAATGAATATCAGAGAGT
GAGAGGAACTTGTTTATTGCAGCTTATAATGGTTACAAATAAAGCAATAGCATCACAAATTTCACAAATA
AAGCATTTTTTTCACTGCATTCTAGTTGTGGTTTGTCCAAACTCATCAATGTATCTTATCATGTCTGGCT
CTAGCTATCCCGCCCCTAACTCCGCCCATCCCGCCCCTAACTCCGCCCAGTTCCGCCCATTCTCCGCCCC
ATGGCTGACTAATTTTTTTTATTTATGCAGAGGCCGAGGCCGCCTCGGCCTCTGAGCTATTCCAGAAGTA
GTGAGGAGGCTTTTTTGGAGGCCTAGGGACGTACCCAATTCGCCCTATAGTGAGTCGTATTACGCGCGCT
CACTGGCCGTCGTTTTACAACGTCGTGACTGGGAAAACCCTGGCGTTACCCAACTTAATCGCCTTGCAGC
ACATCCCCCTTTCGCCAGCTGGCGTAATAGCGAAGAGGCCCGCACCGATCGCCCTTCCCAACAGTTGCGC
AGCCTGAATGGCGAATGGG
[124 nt withheld, positions 7580-7703]
C
[91 nt withheld, positions 7705-7795]
A
[49 nt withheld, positions 7797-7845]
CCTTTGACGTTGGAGTCCACGTTCTTT
[37 nt withheld, positions 7873-7909]
ACCCTATCTCGGTCTATTCTTTTGATTTATAAGGGATTTTGCCGATTTCGGCCTATTGGTTAAAAAATGA
GCTGATTTAACAAAAATTTAACGCGAATTTTAACAAAATATTAACGCTTACAATTTAGGTGGCACTTTTC
GGGGAAATGTGCGCGGAACCCCTATTTGTTTATTTTTCTAAATACATTCAAATATGTATCCGCTCATGAG
ACAATAACCCTGATAAATGCTTCAATAATATTGAAAAAGGAAGAGTATGAGTATTCAACATTTCCGTGTC
GCCCTTATTCCCTTTTTTGCGGCATTTTGCCTTCCTGTTTTTGCTCACCCAGAAACGCTGGTGAAAGTAA
AAGATGCTGAAGATCAGTTGGGTGCACGAGTGGGTTACATCGAACTGGATCTCAACAGCGGTAAGATCCT
TGAGAGTTTTCGCCCCGAAGAACGTTTTCCAATGATGAGCACTTTTAAAGTTCTGCTATGTGGCGCGGTA
TTATCCCGTATTGACGCCGGGCAAGAGCAACTCGGTCGCCGCATACACTATTCTCAGAATGACTTGGTTG
AGTACTCACCAGTCACAGAAAAGCATCTTACGGATGGCATGACAGTAAGAGAATTATGCAGTGCTGCCAT
AACCATGAGTGATAACACTGCGGCCAACTTACTTCTGACAACGATCGGAGGACCGAAGGAGCTAACCGCT
TTTTTGCACAACATGGGGGATCATGTAACTCGCCTTGATCGTTGGGAACCGGAGCTGAATGAAGCCATAC
CAAACGACGAGCGTGACACCACGATGCCTGTAGCAATGGCAACAACGTTGCGCAAACTATTAACTGGCGA
ACTACTTACTCTAGCTTCCCGGCAACAATTAATAGACTGGATGGAGGCGGATAAAGTTGCAGGACCACTT
CTGCGCTCGGCCCTTCCGGCTGGCTGGTTTATTGCTGATAAATCTGGAGCCGGTGAGCGTGGGTCTCGCG
GTATCATTGCAGCACTGGGGCCAGATGGTAAGCCCTCCCGTATCGTAGTTATCTACACGACGGGGAGTCA
GGCAACTATGGATGAACGAAATAGACAGATCGCTGAGATAGGTGCCTCACTGATTAAGCATTGGTAACTG
TCAGACCAAGTTTACTCATATATACTTTAGATTGATTTAAAACTTCATTTTTAATTTAAAAGGATCTAGG
TGAAGATCCTTTTTGATAATCTCATGACCAAAATCCCTTAACGTGAGTTTTCGTTCCACTGAGCGTCAGA
CCCCGTAGAAAAGATCAAAGGATCTTCTTGAGATCCTTTTTTTCTGCGCGTAATCTGCTGCTTGCAAACA
AAAAAACCACCGCTACCAGCGGTGGTTTGTTTGCCGGATCAAGAGCTACCAACTCTTTTTCCGAAGGTAA
CTGGCTTCAGCAGAGCGCAGATACCAAATACTGTTCTTCTAGTGTAGCCGTAGTTAGGCCACCACTTCAA
GAACTCTGTAGCACCGCCTACATACCTCGCTCTGCTAATCCTGTTACCAGTGGCTGCTGCCAGTGGCGAT
AAGTCGTGTCTTACCGGGTTGGACTCAAGACGATAGTTACCGGATAAGGCGCAGCGGTCGGGCTGAACGG
GGGGTTCGTGCACACAGCCCAGCTTGGAGCGAACGACCTACACCGAACTGAGATACCTACAGCGTGAGCT
ATGAGAAAGCGCCACGCTTCCCGAAGGGAGAAAGGCGGACAGGTATCCGGTAAGCGGCAGGGTCGGAACA
GGAGAGCGCACGAGGGAGCTTCCAGGGGGAAACGCCTGGTATCTTTATAGTCCTGTCGGGTTTCGCCACC
TCTGACTTGAGCGTCGATTTTTGTGATGCTCGTCAGGGGGGCGGAGCCTATGGAAAAACGCCAGCAACGC
GGCCTTTTTACGGTTCCTGGCCTTTTGCTGGCCTTTTGCTCACATGTTCTTTCCTGCGTTATCCCCTGAT
TCTGTGGATAACCGTATTACCGCCTTTGAGTGAGCTGATACCGCTCGCCGCAGCCGAACGACCGAGCGCA
GCGAGTCAGTGAGCGAGGAAGCGGAAGAGCGCCCAATACGCAAACCGCCTCTCCCCGCGCGTTGGCCGAT
TCATTAATGCAGCTGGCACGACAGGTTTCCCGACTGGAAAGCGGGCAGTGAGCGCAACGCAATTAATGTG
AGTTAGCTCACTCATTAGGCACCCCAGGCTTTACACTTTATGCTTCCGGCTCGTATGTTGTGTGGAATTG
TGAGCGGATAACAATTTCACACAGGAAACAGCTATGACCATGATTACGCCAAGCGCGCAATTAACCCTCA
CTAAAGGGAACAAAAGCTGGAGCTGCAAGC
Features (pLannotate 1.2.2; 31 found; start..end, strand, type, name):
      5..231     +  promoter       RSV promoter: Rous sarcoma virus enhancer/promoter
    232..412     +  LTR            5' LTR (truncated): truncated 5' long terminal repeat (LTR) from HIV-1
    459..584     +  misc_feature   HIV-1 Ψ: packaging signal of human immunodeficiency virus type 1
    568..931     +  CDS            HIV-1 gag (fragment): gag protein from human immunodeficiency virus 1; gag
   1077..1310    +  misc_feature   RRE: The Rev response element (RRE) of HIV-1 allows for Rev-dependent mRNA export from the nucleus to the cytoplasm.
   1687..1713    +  CDS            Rev (fragment): human immunodeficiency virus 1 (HIV-1) Rev protein; rev; enhances nuclear export of unspliced and incompletely spliced viral mRNAs
   1720..1743    +  promoter       SV40 promoter (fragment): SV40 early promoter
   1744..1815    +  promoter       SV40 promoter (fragment): SV40 enhancer and early promoter
   1839..1974    +  rep_origin     SV40 ori: SV40 origin of replication
   2020..2616    +  CDS            PuroR (fragment): puromycin N-acetyltransferase; pac from Streptomyces; confers resistance to puromycin
   2665..2782    +  misc_feature   cPPT/CTS: central polypurine tract and central termination sequence of HIV-1
   2847..2913    +  CDS            small t antigen (fragment): SV40 (simian virus 40) small t antigen
   2920..4098    +  promoter       EF-1α promoter: strong constitutive promoter for human elongation factor EF-1α
   4115..4903    +  CDS            ZNF256 (fragment): ZN256_HUMAN - Also known as BMZF3. Experimental evidence at protein level: Swiss-Prot protein existence level 1. Transcriptional repressor that plays a role in cell proliferation. Requires TRIM28 for its activity. From Homo sapiens (Human).
   6011..6064    +  promoter       U6 promoter (fragment): RNA polymerase III promoter for human U6 snRNA
   6106..6694    +  misc_feature   WPRE: woodchuck hepatitis virus posttranscriptional regulatory element
   6745..6764    +  misc_feature   cPPT/CTS (fragment): central polypurine tract and central termination sequence of HIV-1
   6766..6999    +  LTR            3' LTR (ΔU3): self-inactivating 3' long terminal repeat (LTR) from HIV-1
   7077..7198    +  polyA_signal   SV40 poly(A) signal: SV40 polyadenylation signal
   7238..7373    +  rep_origin     SV40 ori: SV40 origin of replication
   7394..7412    -  promoter       T7 promoter: promoter for bacteriophage T7 RNA polymerase
   7420..7575    +  CDS            lacZα (fragment): LacZα fragment of β-galactosidase; lacZ fragment
   7580..8008    +  rep_origin     f1 ori (sequence partly withheld): f1 bacteriophage origin of replication; arrow indicates direction of (+) strand synthesis
   8061..8165    +  promoter       AmpR promoter: bla
   8166..9026    +  CDS            AmpR: β-lactamase; bla; confers resistance to ampicillin, carbenicillin, and related antibiotics
   9197..9785    +  rep_origin     ori: high-copy-number ColE1/pMB1/pBR322/pUC origin of replication
   9968..10060   +  CDS            lacI (fragment): lac repressor; lacI; The lac repressor binds to the lac operator to inhibit transcription in E. coli. This inhibition can be relieved by adding lactose or isopropyl-β-D-thiogalactopyranoside (IPTG).
  10073..10094   +  protein_bind   CAP binding site: CAP binding activates transcription in the presence of cAMP. E. coli catabolite activator protein
  10109..10139   +  promoter       lac promoter: promoter for the E. coli lac operon
  10147..10163   +  protein_bind   lac operator: The lac repressor binds to the lac operator to inhibit transcription in E. coli. This inhibition can be relieved by adding lactose or isopropyl-β-D-thiogalactopyranoside (IPTG). lac repressor encoded by lacI
  10208..10226   +  promoter       T3 promoter: promoter for bacteriophage T3 RNA polymerase
