[The description below was written by a language model from this plasmid's Addgene catalogue record and pLannotate feature annotations shown in this document.]
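Description:
TFORF1602 is a lentiviral mammalian expression plasmid built on the pLX_TRC317 backbone and carrying the human zinc-finger transcription factor ZNF256 (also called BMZF3), a protein annotated as a TRIM28-dependent transcriptional repressor involved in cell proliferation. It belongs to a barcoded transcription factor ORF collection in which each ORF is paired with a unique 24-bp barcode, so that the factor present in a given cell can be identified by sequencing in pooled overexpression screens. The barcode itself is not annotated in the feature table. In bacteria the plasmid is maintained by a high-copy ColE1/pUC origin and selected with ampicillin through the bla gene. An f1 origin and remnants of a lac/T7/T3 cloning region are also present. The depositor notes that the plasmid can recombine.

The transfer cassette has the layout of a third-generation self-inactivating vector. An RSV promoter drives a truncated HIV-1 5' LTR, followed by the Ψ packaging signal with a partial gag sequence, the RRE for Rev-dependent nuclear export of the viral RNA, a cPPT/CTS element, and a ΔU3 3' LTR that disables LTR promoter activity after integration. An SV40 poly(A) signal lies downstream of the 3' LTR. Within the provirus, an SV40 early promoter drives puromycin N-acetyltransferase for selection of transduced cells, and the EF-1α promoter drives the synthesized ZNF256 ORF. A WPRE downstream of the ORF enhances transcript stability and expression. The automated annotation matches ZNF256 over only about 800 bp of the stated 1,985-bp insert, so the rest of the ORF region is unlabelled in the table. The short U6 promoter, small t antigen, Rev and lacI hits are fragments rather than functional units.
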