Addgene plasmid #143139: TFORF1602
Purpose: Lentiviral vector for overexpressing transcription factor ORFs with unique 24-bp barcodes. Barcodes facilitate identification of transcription factors in pooled screens.
Depositing lab: Feng Zhang. Depositing organization: Broad Institute. Publication: A transcription factor atlas of directed differentiation. Joung J, Ma S, Tay T, Geiger-Schuller KR, Kirchgatterer PC, Verdine VK, Guo B, Arias-Garcia MA, Allen WE, Singh A, Kuksenko O, Abudayyeh OO, Gootenberg JS, Fu Z, Macrae RK, Buenrostro JD, Regev A, Zhang F. Cell. 2023 Jan 5;186(1):209-229.e26. doi: 10.1016/j.cell.2022.11.026. PubMed 36608654.
Backbone
  Vector backbone: pLX_TRC317
  Backbone manufacturer: Broad Institute Genetic Perturbation Platform
  Backbone size w/o insert (bp): 8264
  Vector type: Mammalian Expression, Lentiviral
  Selectable markers: Puromycin
Growth in bacteria
  Bacterial resistance: Ampicillin, 100 μg/mL
  Growth temperature: 37°C
  Growth strain: NEB Stable
  Copy number: High Copy
Gene/Insert
  Gene/Insert name: ZNF256
  Species: H. sapiens (human)
  Insert size (bp): 1985
  Entrez Gene: ZNF256 (a.k.a. BMZF3, BMZF-3)
  Promoter: EF1a
  Cloning method: Unknown
  Sequencing primers: 5′ GGGTGGAGACTGAAGTTAGGCCAG; 3′ CACATAGCGTAAAAGGAGCAACATAG
Terms and licenses: Academic/Nonprofit Terms; Industry Terms: Not Available to Industry
Depositor comments: NM_005773,ENST00000282308 . The transcription factor ORF portion of this plasmid was synthesized by Genewiz. Please test multiple small colonies in case of plasmid recombination. To make this collection available in a timely manner, a portion of this collection was not fully sequenced by Addgene. If an Addgene verified full plasmid sequence is not available, please contact us prior to placing an order to request the full sequence.
How to cite: TFORF1602 was a gift from Feng Zhang (Addgene plasmid # 143139 ; http://n2t.net/addgene:143139 ; RRID:Addgene_143139)
