>Addgene plasmid #143139 | TFORF1602 | depositor partial sequence | sequence record 281555 | Insert
ACCGCCACCATGGCGGCGGCCGAGCTGACGGCCCCGGCCCAGGGCATTGTGACCTTTGAGGACGTGGCTG
TTTACTTCTCCTGGAAGGAGTGGGGTCTTCTTGATGAGGCTCAGAAATGCCTGTACCACGATGTGATGCT
GGAGAACTTGACACTTACAACCTCCCTGGGTGGTTCTGGAGCAGGGGATGAGGAGGCACCTTATCAGCAG
AGCACTTCTCCACAGCGGGTGTCACAGGTTAGGATTCCTAAGGCCCTTCCTTCTCCCCAGAAGACCAACC
CCTGTGAGATATGTGGCCCAGTCTTGAGACAGATTTTGCACTTGGTTGAACACCAAGGAACACACCATGG
TCAGAAACTGTATACAGACGGGGCATGTAGGAAACAATTACAATTTACTGCATACCTTCATCAGCACCAG
AAGCAGCATGTTGGACAGAAACACTTCAGAAGCAATGGGGGCAGAGACATGTTTTTGAGCAGCTGCACAT
TTGAAGTATCTGGGAAGCCCTTCACTTGCAAGGAGGTTGGGAAGGATTTCCTGGTGAGATCAAGATTTCT
TCAGCAACAGGCTGCTCACACCAGAAAGAAGTCAAACAGAACCAAGAGTGCAGTGGCCTTTCACAGTGTA
AAAAATCATTACAACTGGGGAGAATGTGTGAAAGCTTTCAGCTACAAACATGTACGTGTTCAGCACCAGG
GAGACCTCATTAGGGAAAGATCTTACATGTGCAGTGAATGTGGGAAATCTTTTAGCACAAGCTGTAGCCT
CAGTGATCATTTGAGAGTTCACACTTCAGAAAAGCCTTATACATGTGGAGAATGTGGGAAATCCTATAGG
CAAAGCTCTAGCCTTATTACGCACCGAAGAATTCACACTGGAGTAAGACCTCATCAATGTGATGAATGTG
GAAAATTATTTAACAGGAAGTATGACCTTCTTATACATCAGAGAGTTCATACTGGAGAAAGGCCTTACAA
GTGCAGTGAATGTGGGAAATCCTTTAGCCATAGCTCTAGCCTCATTACACACCAGAGAATTCATACTGGA
ATGAGGCCTTATGAGTGCAGTGAATGTGGGAAATCTTTTATCCATAGTTCTAGCCTTATTACACACCAGA
GAGTTCACACTGGTACAAGGCCTTATATGTGCAGTGAATGTGGGAAATCCTTTAGCCAGAGCTGTCACCT
CATTAAACACCGGAGACTTCACATTGGAGAAGGGCCTTATGAGTGTAGTGAATGTGGGAAATTGTTTACT
TATAGATCTCGTTTCTTCCAACACCAGAGAGTTCATACTGGAGTAAGATCTCATGAATGTCATGAATGTG
GAAAATTATTTAGCAGGAAATTTGACCTCATTGTACATGAGAGAGTTCACACAGGAGAAAGGCCATATGA
GTGCAGTGAATGTGGAAAATCCTTTACCTGTAAATCCTACCTCATCTCACACTGGAAAGTTCATACTGGA
GCAAGGCCTTATGAATGTGGGGAGTGTGGGAAATCATTTACTCATAGCTCTACGCTCCTTCAACACCAGA
GAGTTCACACTGGAGAAAGGCCTTATGAGTGCAATGAATGTGGGAAGTTTTTTAGCCAGAGCTCCAGCCT
CATTAGACATAGGAGAAGTCACACCGGAGAAAGGCCTTATGAGTGCAGTGAGTGTTGGAAATCCTTTAGT
AACCACTCTAGCCTCGTTAAACACCGAAGAGTTCATACCGGAGAAAGGCCTTATGAATGCAGTGAATGTG
GAAAATCCTTTAGCCAGAGCTCTAACCTCACTAATCACCAGCGAATTCACAGTGGGGAAAGGCCTTATGA
GTGTAGTGACTGTGGAAAATTTTTTACCTTCAACTCCAACCTCCTAAAACATCAGAACGTTCACAAGGGA
TAGTAATGAACTAGTCCGTAACTTGAAAGTATTTCGATTTCTTGGCTTTATATATCTTGTGGAAAGGACG
AGTCTCAGTCCAGTAGGATGTCCTA
