>Addgene plasmid #143139 | TFORF1602 | depositor partial sequence | sequence record 281556 | Barcode
GTCTCAGTCCAGTAGGATGTCCTA
